Addgene plasmid #218223: pK6-K7
Purpose: Fuses Guides 5+6 to guides 7+8 in an of AtU6-promter driven sgRNAs
Depositing lab: Daniel Voytas. Depositing organization: University of Minnesota.
Backbone
  Vector backbone: pICH41308
  Backbone manufacturer: Addgene #47998
  Vector type: CRISPR
Growth in bacteria
  Bacterial resistance: Spectinomycin, 50 μg/mL
  Growth temperature: 37°C
  Growth strain: DH5alpha
  Copy number: High Copy
Gene/Insert
  Gene/Insert name: linker sequence
  Species: Synthetic
  Cloning method: Golden Gate
Terms and licenses: Academic/Nonprofit Terms; Industry Terms: Not Available to Industry
How to cite: pK6-K7 was a gift from Daniel Voytas (Addgene plasmid # 218223 ; http://n2t.net/addgene:218223 ; RRID:Addgene_218223)
