[The description below was written by a language model from this plasmid's Addgene catalogue record and pLannotate feature annotations shown in this document.]
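Description:
pK6-K7 is a small (about 2.2 kb) Golden Gate cloning module built on the pICH41308 backbone, a level 0 acceptor from the MoClo-style modular cloning system, and catalogued as a CRISPR vector. It is maintained in E. coli as a high-copy plasmid through a ColE1/pUC-type origin of replication and is selected with spectinomycin. Resistance comes from the aadA gene, which encodes an aminoglycoside adenylyltransferase active against streptomycin and spectinomycin. The annotation places an AmpR (bla) promoter upstream of this gene. Between the two lie short fragments matching an integron integrase and a gentamicin acetyltransferase. These are most likely remnants of the integron context from which the aadA cassette was originally derived rather than functional genes. A very short hit to the yeast GAL10 promoter is also reported, but at roughly twenty bases it is probably an incidental match.

The insert is described only as a synthetic linker sequence, and none of the automated annotations identifies it, so its exact composition is not stated in the record. According to the stated purpose, the linker serves as a connector part in a multiplexed guide RNA assembly. It joins the unit carrying guides 5 and 6 to the unit carrying guides 7 and 8 within an array of sgRNAs driven by the Arabidopsis U6 promoter. The plasmid itself does not appear to carry a U6 promoter, sgRNA scaffold or Cas nuclease. It is best understood as one component of a toolkit for assembling multi-guide arrays for plant genome editing, supplying the compatible junction that lets adjacent guide modules be ligated in a defined order.
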