Features (pLannotate 1.2.2; 6 found; start..end, strand, type, name):
     12..34      -  promoter       GAL10 promoter (fragment): S. cerevisiae GAL10; inducible promoter, regulated by Gal4
    143..247     +  promoter       AmpR promoter: bla
    238..318     -  CDS            int (fragment): INT2_ECOLX - Protein inferred from homology: Swiss-Prot protein existence level 3. Putative integrase believed to be involved in the insertion of antibiotic resistance genes into plasmids and transposons. From Escherichia coli.
    406..462     +  CDS            GmR (fragment): gentamycin acetyltransferase; aacC1; confers resistance to gentamycin
    469..1257    +  CDS            aadA: S3AD_ECOLX - Experimental evidence at protein level: Swiss-Prot protein existence level 1. Mediates bacterial resistance to the antibiotics streptomycin and spectinomycin. From Escherichia coli.
   1431..2019    +  rep_origin     ori: high-copy-number ColE1/pMB1/pBR322/pUC origin of replication
>Addgene plasmid #218223 | pK6-K7 | addgene full sequence | sequence record 431979 | Addgene NGS Result
GGTCTCGTGGCGGTGGTAATGCCATGTAATATGACTCAGAGACCGTGGACGAAAGGGCCTCGTGATACGC
CTATTTTTATAGGTTAATGTCATGATAATAATGGTTTCTTAGACGTCAGGTGGCACTTTTCGGGGAAATG
TGCGCGGAACCCCTATTTGTTTATTTTTCTAAATACATTCAAATATGTATCCGCTCATGAGACAATAACC
CTGATAAATGCTTCAATAATATTGAAAAAGGAAGAGTATGCGCTCACGCAACTGGTCCAGAACCTTGACC
GAACGCAGCGGTGGTAACGGCGCAGTGGCGGTTTTCATGGCTTGTTATGACTGTTTTTTTTTGGGGTACA
GTCTATGCCTCGGGCATCCAAGCAGCAAGCGCGTTACGCCGTGGGTCGATGTTTGATGTTATGGAGCAGC
AACGATGTTACGCAGCAGGGCAGTCGCCCTAAAACAAAGTTAAACATCATGAGGGAAGCGGTGATCGCCG
AAGTATCGACTCAACTATCAGAGGTAGTTGGCGTCATCGAGCGCCATCTCGAACCGACGTTGCTGGCCGT
ACATTTGTACGGCTCCGCAGTGGATGGCGGCCTGAAGCCACACAGCGATATTGATTTGCTGGTTACGGTG
ACCGTAAGGCTTGATGAAACAACGCGGCGAGCTTTGATCAACGACCTTTTGGAAACTTCGGCTTCCCCTG
GAGAGAGCGAGATTCTCCGCGCTGTAGAAGTCACCATTGTTGTGCACGACGACATCATTCCGTGGCGTTA
TCCAGCTAAGCGCGAACTGCAATTTGGAGAATGGCAGCGCAATGACATTCTTGCAGGTATCTTCGAGCCA
GCCACGATCGACATTGATCTGGCTATCTTGCTGACAAAAGCAAGAGAACATAGCGTTGCCTTGGTAGGTC
CAGCGGCGGAGGAACTCTTTGATCCGGTTCCTGAACAGGATCTATTTGAGGCGCTAAATGAAACCTTAAC
GCTATGGAACTCGCCGCCCGACTGGGCTGGCGATGAGCGAAATGTAGTGCTTACGTTGTCCCGCATTTGG
TACAGCGCAGTAACCGGCAAAATCGCGCCGAAGGATGTCGCTGCCGACTGGGCAATGGAGCGCCTGCCGG
CCCAGTATCAGCCCGTCATACTTGAAGCTAGACAGGCTTATCTTGGACAAGAAGAAGATCGCTTGGCCTC
GCGCGCAGATCAGTTGGAAGAATTTGTCCATTACGTAAAAGGCGAGATCACCAAGGTAGTCGGCAAATAA
CTGTCAGACCAAGTTTACTCATATATACTTTAGATTGATTTAAAACTTCATTTTTAATTTAAAAGGATCT
AGGTGAAGATCCTTTTTGATAATCTCATGACCAAAATCCCTTAACGTGAGTTTTCGTTCCACTGAGCGTC
AGACCCCGTAGAAAAGATCAAAGGATCTTCTTGAGATCCTTTTTTTCTGCGCGTAATCTGCTGCTTGCAA
ACAAAAAAACCACCGCTACCAGCGGTGGTTTGTTTGCCGGATCAAGAGCTACCAACTCTTTTTCCGAAGG
TAACTGGCTTCAGCAGAGCGCAGATACCAAATACTGTTCTTCTAGTGTAGCCGTAGTTAGGCCACCACTT
CAAGAACTCTGTAGCACCGCCTACATACCTCGCTCTGCTAATCCTGTTACCAGTGGCTGCTGCCAGTGGC
GATAAGTCGTGTCTTACCGGGTTGGACTCAAGACGATAGTTACCGGATAAGGCGCAGCGGTCGGGCTGAA
CGGGGGGTTCGTGCACACAGCCCAGCTTGGAGCGAACGACCTACACCGAACTGAGATACCTACAGCGTGA
GCTATGAGAAAGCGCCACGCTTCCCGAAGGGAGAAAGGCGGACAGGTATCCGGTAAGCGGCAGGGTCGGA
ACAGGAGAGCGCACGAGGGAGCTTCCAGGGGGAAACGCCTGGTATCTTTATAGTCCTGTCGGGTTTCGCC
ACCTCTGACTTGAGCGTCGATTTTTGTGATGCTCGTCAGGGGGGCGGAGCCTATGGAAAAACGCCAGCAA
CGCGGCCTTTTTACGGTTCCTGGCCTTTTGCTGGCCTTTTGCTCACATGTTCTTTCCTGCGTTATCCCCT
GATTCTGTGGATAACCGTATTACCGCCTTTGAGTGAGCTGATACCGCTCGCCGCAGCCGAACGACCGAGC
GCAGCGAGTCAGTGAGCGAGGAAGC
